Addgene plasmid #81696: pDONR223_HTR3B_p.W95C
Purpose: Gateway Donor vector containing HTR3B, part of the Target Accelerator Plasmid Collection.
Depositing lab: Jesse Boehm & William Hahn & David Root. Depositing organization: Broad Institute. Publication: Systematic Functional Interrogation of Rare Cancer Variants Identifies Oncogenic Alleles. Kim E, Ilic N, Shrestha Y, Zou L, Kamburov A, Zhu C, Yang X, Lubonja R, Tran N, Nguyen C, Lawrence MS, Piccioni F, Bagul M, Doench JG, Chouinard CR, Wu X, Hogstrom L, Natoli T, Tamayo P, Horn H, Corsello SM, Lage K, Root DE, Subramanian A, Golub TR, Getz G, Boehm JS, Hahn WC. Cancer Discov. 2016 Jul;6(7):714-26. doi: 10.1158/2159-8290.CD-16-0160. Epub 2016 May 4. PubMed 27147599.
Backbone
  Vector backbone: pDONR223
  Backbone manufacturer: Invitrogen
  Backbone size w/o insert (bp): 2790
  Vector type: Gateway Entry vector
Growth in bacteria
  Bacterial resistance: Spectinomycin, 50 μg/mL
  Growth temperature: 37°C
  Growth strain: DH5alpha
  Copy number: High Copy
Gene/Insert
  Gene/Insert name: HTR3B (alt name: NM_006028.4)
  Species: H. sapiens (human)
  Mutation: W95C
  Entrez Gene: HTR3B (a.k.a. 5-HT3B)
  Promoter: None
  Cloning method: Gateway Cloning
  Sequencing primers: 5′ M13pUC-fwd; 3′ M13-Rev
Terms and licenses: Academic/Nonprofit Terms; Industry Terms: Not Available to Industry
Depositor comments: Closed state: stop codon immediately follows insert
How to cite: pDONR223_HTR3B_p.W95C was a gift from Jesse Boehm & William Hahn & David Root (Addgene plasmid # 81696 ; http://n2t.net/addgene:81696 ; RRID:Addgene_81696)
