[The description below was written by a language model from this plasmid's Addgene catalogue record and pLannotate feature annotations shown in this document.]
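Description:
pDONR223_HTR3B_p.W95C is a Gateway entry clone built in the Invitrogen pDONR223 backbone, carrying the human HTR3B open reading frame with a tryptophan-to-cysteine substitution at residue 95. HTR3B encodes the 5-HT3B subunit of the serotonin-gated cation channel, a ligand-gated ion channel that mediates fast depolarizing responses. The plasmid is about 4.1 kb by the sequenced record, replicates in E. coli from a high-copy ColE1/pUC-type origin, and is selected with spectinomycin through the aadA aminoglycoside adenylyltransferase gene (SmR), which lies downstream of a fragment of a class 1 integron Pc promoter and a remnant of a gentamicin resistance gene.

The coding sequence sits between two attL-type recombination sites, both labelled attL3 by the automated annotation. These sites allow the insert to be moved by an LR Clonase reaction into any compatible Gateway destination vector. No promoter drives the insert in this plasmid, so it serves as a storage and shuttle clone rather than an expression construct. The only nearby promoter is a T7 promoter outside the downstream att site, oriented back toward the insert. The rrnB T1 and T2 terminators upstream of the cassette insulate it from read-through transcription, and the short lacI and lacZα fragments are backbone remnants. The clone is in the "closed" configuration, with a stop codon immediately after the ORF, so it yields native C-terminal protein and cannot be fused to C-terminal tags supplied by a destination vector. It belongs to the Target Accelerator Plasmid Collection, a set of variant alleles assembled for systematic functional testing of rare cancer-associated mutations.
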