Features (pLannotate 1.2.2; 12 found; start..end, strand, type, name):
     16..604     +  rep_origin     ori: high-copy-number ColE1/pMB1/pBR322/pUC origin of replication
    787..879     +  CDS            lacI (fragment): lac repressor; lacI; The lac repressor binds to the lac operator to inhibit transcription in E. coli. This inhibition can be relieved by adding lactose or isopropyl-β-D-thiogalactopyranoside (IPTG).
    934..961     -  terminator     rrnB T2 terminator: transcription terminator T2 from the E. coli rrnB gene
   1093..1136    +  terminator     rrnB T1 terminator: Escherichia coli rrnB; transcription terminator T1 from the E. coli rrnB gene
   1183..1219    -  CDS            lacZα (fragment): LacZα fragment of β-galactosidase; lacZ fragment
   1236..1331    +  protein_bind   attL3: mutant version of attL; recombination site for the Gateway® LR reaction LR Clonase™
   1337..2659    +  CDS            HTR3B: 5HT3B_HUMAN - Experimental evidence at protein level: Swiss-Prot protein existence level 1. This is one of the several different receptors for 5- hydroxytryptamine (serotonin), a biogenic hormone that functions as a neurotransmitter, a hormone, and a mitogen. This receptor is a ligand- gated ion channel, which when activated causes fast, depolarizing responses. It is a cation-specific, but otherwise relatively nonselective, ion channel. From Homo sapiens (Human).
   2667..2762    -  protein_bind   attL3: mutant version of attL; recombination site for the Gateway® LR reaction LR Clonase™
   2781..2799    -  promoter       T7 promoter: promoter for bacteriophage T7 RNA polymerase
   2989..3012    +  promoter       Pc promoter (fragment): intI1 (promoter lies within the coding sequence); class 1 integron promoter
   3188..3244    +  CDS            GmR (fragment): gentamycin acetyltransferase; aacC1; confers resistance to gentamycin
   3251..4042    +  CDS            SmR: aminoglycoside adenylyltransferase (Murphy, 1985); aadA; confers resistance to spectinomycin and streptomycin
>Addgene plasmid #81696 | pDONR223_HTR3B_p.W95C | addgene full sequence | sequence record 168601 | Addgene NGS Result
GATCAAAGGATCTTCTTGAGATCCTTTTTTTCTGCGCGTAATCTGCTGCTTGCAAACAAAAAAACCACCG
CTACCAGCGGTGGTTTGTTTGCCGGATCAAGAGCTACCAACTCTTTTTCCGAAGGTAACTGGCTTCAGCA
GAGCGCAGATACCAAATACTGTTCTTCTAGTGTAGCCGTAGTTAGGCCACCACTTCAAGAACTCTGTAGC
ACCGCCTACATACCTCGCTCTGCTAATCCTGTTACCAGTGGCTGCTGCCAGTGGCGATAAGTCGTGTCTT
ACCGGGTTGGACTCAAGACGATAGTTACCGGATAAGGCGCAGCGGTCGGGCTGAACGGGGGGTTCGTGCA
CACAGCCCAGCTTGGAGCGAACGACCTACACCGAACTGAGATACCTACAGCGTGAGCTATGAGAAAGCGC
CACGCTTCCCGAAGGGAGAAAGGCGGACAGGTATCCGGTAAGCGGCAGGGTCGGAACAGGAGAGCGCACG
AGGGAGCTTCCAGGGGGAAACGCCTGGTATCTTTATAGTCCTGTCGGGTTTCGCCACCTCTGACTTGAGC
GTCGATTTTTGTGATGCTCGTCAGGGGGGCGGAGCCTATGGAAAAACGCCAGCAACGCGGCCTTTTTACG
GTTCCTGGCCTTTTGCTGGCCTTTTGCTCACATGTTCTTTCCTGCGTTATCCCCTGATTCTGTGGATAAC
CGTATTACCGCCTTTGAGTGAGCTGATACCGCTCGCCGCAGCCGAACGACCGAGCGCAGCGAGTCAGTGA
GCGAGGAAGCGGAAGAGCGCCCAATACGCAAACCGCCTCTCCCCGCGCGTTGGCCGATTCATTAATGCAG
CTGGCACGACAGGTTTCCCGACTGGAAAGCGGGCAGTGAGCGCAACGCAATTAATACGCGTACCGCTAGC
CAGGAAGAGTTTGTAGAAACGCAAAAAGGCCATCCGTCAGGATGGCCTTCTGCTTAGTTTGATGCCTGGC
AGTTTATGGCGGGCGTCCTGCCCGCCACCCTCCGGGCCGTTGCTTCACAACGTTCAAATCCGCTCCCGGC
GGATTTGTCCTACTCAGGAGAGCGTTCACCGACAAACAACAGATAAAACGAAAGGCCCAGTCTTCCGACT
GAGCCTTTCGTTTTATTTGATGCCTGGCAGTTCCCTACTCTCGCGTTAACGCTAGCATGGATGTTTTCCC
AGTCACGACGTTGTAAAACGACGGCCAGTCTTAAGCTCGGGCCCCAAATAATGATTTTATTTTGACTGAT
AGTGACCTGTTCGTTGCAACAAATTGATGAGCAATGCTTTTTTATAATGCCAACTTTGTACAAAAAAGTT
GGCACCATGTTGTCAAGTGTAATGGCTCCCCTGTGGGCCTGCATCCTGGTGGCTGCAGGAATTCTAGCCA
CAGATACACATCATCCCCAGGATTCTGCTCTGTATCATCTCAGCAAGCAGCTATTACAGAAATATCATAA
AGAAGTGAGACCTGTTTACAACTGGACCAAGGCCACCACAGTCTACCTGGACCTGTTCGTCCATGCTATA
TTGGATGTGGATGCAGAGAATCAAATATTAAAGACAAGTGTATGGTACCAAGAGGTCTGGAATGATGAAT
TTTTATCCTGTAACTCCAGCATGTTTGATGAGATTAGAGAGATCTCCCTACCTCTAAGTGCCATCTGGGC
CCCCGATATCATCATCAATGAGTTTGTGGACATTGAAAGATACCCTGACCTTCCCTATGTTTATGTGAAC
TCATCTGGGACCATTGAGAACTATAAGCCCATCCAGGTGGTCTCTGCGTGCAGTTTAGAGACATATGCTT
TTCCATTTGATGTCCAGAATTGCAGCCTGACCTTCAAGAGCATTCTGCATACAGTGGAAGACGTAGACCT
GGCCTTTCTGAGGAGCCCAGAAGACATTCAGCATGACAAAAAGGCGTTTTTGAATGACAGTGAGTGGGAA
CTTCTATCTGTGTCCTCCACATACAGCATCCTGCAGAGCAGCGCTGGAGGATTTGCACAGATTCAGTTTA
ATGTGGTGATGCGCAGGCACCCCCTGGTCTATGTCGTGAGTCTGCTGATTCCTAGCATCTTTCTCATGCT
GGTGGACCTGGGGAGCTTCTACCTGCCACCCAACTGCCGAGCCAGGATTGTGTTCAAGACCAGTGTGCTG
GTGGGCTACACCGTCTTCAGGGTCAACATGTCCAACCAGGTGCCACGGAGTGTAGGGAGCACCCCTCTGA
TTGGGCACTTCTTCACCATCTGCATGGCCTTCTTGGTTCTCAGCTTAGCTAAGTCCATCGTGTTGGTCAA
ATTCCTCCATGATGAGCAGCGTGGTGGACAGGAGCAGCCCTTCTTGTGCCTTCGAGGGGACACCGATGCT
GACAGGCCTAGAGTGGAACCCAGGGCCCAACGTGCTGTGGTAACAGAGTCCTCGCTGTATGGAGAGCACC
TGGCCCAGCCAGGAACCCTGAAGGAAGTCTGGTCGCAGCTTCAATCTATCAGCAACTACCTCCAAACTCA
GGACCAGACAGACCAACAGGAGGCAGAGTGGCTGGTCCTCCTGTCCCGCTTTGACCGACTGCTCTTCCAA
AGCTACCTTTTCATGCTGGGGATCTACACCATCACTCTGTGCTCCCTCTGGGCACTGTGGGGCGGCGTGT
GATTGCCAACTTTCTTGTACAAAGTTGGCATTATAAGAAAGCATTGCTTATCAATTTGTTGCAACGAACA
GGTCACTATCAGTCAAAATAAAATCATTATTTGCCATCCAGCTGATATCCCCTATAGTGAGTCGTATTAC
ATGGTCATAGCTGTTTCCTGGCAGCTCTGGCCCGTGTCTCAAAATCTCTGATGTTACATTGCACAAGATA
AAAATATATCATCATGCCTCCTCTAGACCAGCCAGGACAGAAATGCCTCGACTTCGCTGCTACCCAAGGT
TGCCGGGTGACGCACACCGTGGAAACGGATGAAGGCACGAACCCAGTGGACATAAGCCTGTTCGGTTCGT
AAGCTGTAATGCAAGTAGCGTATGCGCTCACGCAACTGGTCCAGAACCTTGACCGAACGCAGCGGTGGTA
ACGGCGCAGTGGCGGTTTTCATGGCTTGTTATGACTGTTTTTTTGGGGTACAGTCTATGCCTCGGGCATC
CAAGCAGCAAGCGCGTTACGCCGTGGGTCGATGTTTGATGTTATGGAGCAGCAACGATGTTACGCAGCAG
GGCAGTCGCCCTAAAACAAAGTTAAACATTATGAGGGAAGCGGTGATCGCCGAAGTATCGACTCAACTAT
CAGAGGTAGTTGGCGTCATCGAGCGCCATCTCGAACCGACGTTGCTGGCCGTACATTTGTACGGCTCCGC
AGTGGATGGCGGCCTGAAGCCACACAGTGATATTGATTTGCTGGTTACGGTGACCGTAAGGCTTGATGAA
ACAACGCGGCGAGCTTTGATCAACGACCTTTTGGAAACTTCGGCTTCCCCTGGAGAGAGCGAGATTCTCC
GCGCTGTAGAAGTCACCATTGTTGTGCACGACGACATCATTCCGTGGCGTTATCCAGCTAAGCGCGAACT
GCAATTTGGAGAATGGCAGCGCAATGACATTCTTGCAGGTATCTTCGAGCCAGCCACGATCGACATTGAT
CTGGCTATCTTGCTGACAAAAGCAAGAGAACATAGCGTTGCCTTGGTAGGTCCAGCGGCGGAGGAACTCT
TTGATCCGGTTCCTGAACAGGATCTATTTGAGGCGCTAAATGAAACCTTAACGCTATGGAACTCGCCGCC
CGACTGGGCTGGCGATGAGCGAAATGTAGTGCTTACGTTGTCCCGCATTTGGTACAGCGCAGTAACCGGC
AAAATCGCGCCGAAGGATGTCGCTGCCGACTGGGCAATGGAGCGCCTGCCGGCCCAGTATCAGCCCGTCA
TACTTGAAGCTAGACAGGCTTATCTTGGACAAGAAGAAGATCGCTTGGCCTCGCGCGCAGATCAGTTGGA
AGAATTTGTCCACTACGTGAAAGGCGAGATCACCAAGGTAGTCGGCAAATAACCCTCGAGCCACCCATGA
CCAAAATCCCTTAACGTGAGTTACGCGTCGTTCCACTGAGCGTCAGACCCCGTAGAAAA
