>Addgene plasmid #81696 | pDONR223_HTR3B_p.W95C | depositor partial sequence | sequence record 155015 | Insert sequence
ATGTTGTCAAGTGTAATGGCTCCCCTGTGGGCCTGCATCCTGGTGGCTGCAGGAATTCTAGCCACAGATA
CACATCATCCCCAGGATTCTGCTCTGTATCATCTCAGCAAGCAGCTATTACAGAAATATCATAAAGAAGT
GAGACCTGTTTACAACTGGACCAAGGCCACCACAGTCTACCTGGACCTGTTCGTCCATGCTATATTGGAT
GTGGATGCAGAGAATCAAATATTAAAGACAAGTGTATGGTACCAAGAGGTCTGGAATGATGAATTTTTAT
CCTGTAACTCCAGCATGTTTGATGAGATTAGAGAGATCTCCCTACCTCTAAGTGCCATCTGGGCCCCCGA
TATCATCATCAATGAGTTTGTGGACATTGAAAGATACCCTGACCTTCCCTATGTTTATGTGAACTCATCT
GGGACCATTGAGAACTATAAGCCCATCCAGGTGGTCTCTGCGTGCAGTTTAGAGACATATGCTTTTCCAT
TTGATGTCCAGAATTGCAGCCTGACCTTCAAGAGCATTCTGCATACAGTGGAAGACGTAGACCTGGCCTT
TCTGAGGAGCCCAGAAGACATTCAGCATGACAAAAAGGCGTTTTTGAATGACAGTGAGTGGGAACTTCTA
TCTGTGTCCTCCACATACAGCATCCTGCAGAGCAGCGCTGGAGGATTTGCACAGATTCAGTTTAATGTGG
TGATGCGCAGGCACCCCCTGGTCTATGTCGTGAGTCTGCTGATTCCTAGCATCTTTCTCATGCTGGTGGA
CCTGGGGAGCTTCTACCTGCCACCCAACTGCCGAGCCAGGATTGTGTTCAAGACCAGTGTGCTGGTGGGC
TACACCGTCTTCAGGGTCAACATGTCCAACCAGGTGCCACGGAGTGTAGGGAGCACCCCTCTGATTGGGC
ACTTCTTCACCATCTGCATGGCCTTCTTGGTTCTCAGCTTAGCTAAGTCCATCGTGTTGGTCAAATTCCT
CCATGATGAGCAGCGTGGTGGACAGGAGCAGCCCTTCTTGTGCCTTCGAGGGGACACCGATGCTGACAGG
CCTAGAGTGGAACCCAGGGCCCAACGTGCTGTGGTAACAGAGTCCTCGCTGTATGGAGAGCACCTGGCCC
AGCCAGGAACCCTGAAGGAAGTCTGGTCGCAGCTTCAATCTATCAGCAACTACCTCCAAACTCAGGACCA
GACAGACCAACAGGAGGCAGAGTGGCTGGTCCTCCTGTCCCGCTTTGACCGACTGCTCTTCCAAAGCTAC
CTTTTCATGCTGGGGATCTACACCATCACTCTGTGCTCCCTCTGGGCACTGTGGGGCGGCGTG
